>Addgene plasmid #74402 | pcDNA3.1/HisA/Serca1 | depositor partial sequence | sequence record 140397 | serca1
NNNNNNNNNNNNNNNGGNCGNNNNTGTCGTACTACGATTACAAGGATGACGACGATAAGCATCACCATCA
CCATCACCATCACCATCACGATTACGATATCCCAACGACCGAAAACCTGTATTTTCAGGGCGCC
[3003 nt withheld, positions 135-3137]
TAACTCGAG
