>Addgene plasmid #74402 | pcDNA3.1/HisA/Serca1 | addgene partial sequence | sequence record 141596 | CMV-F 5'-CGCAAATGGGCGGTAGGCGTG-3'
CTCTCTGGCTACTAGAGAACCCACTGCTTACTGGCTTATCGAAATTAATACGACTCACTATAGGGAGACC
CAAGCTGGCTAGCGTTTAAACTTAAGCTTACCATGGGGGGTTCTCATCATCATCATCATCATGGTATGGC
TAGCATGACTGGTGGACAGCAAATGGGTCGGGATCTGTACGACGATGACGATAAGGTACCTAGGATCCAG
TGTGGTGGAATTCAGGAGGGCGCC
[610 nt withheld, positions 235-844]
