>Addgene plasmid #74402 | pcDNA3.1/HisA/Serca1 | addgene partial sequence | sequence record 141598 | BGH-rev 5'-TAGAAGGCACAGTCGAGG-3'
ACTCGAGTTA
[832 nt withheld, positions 11-842]
