[The description below was written by a language model from this plasmid's Addgene catalogue record.]
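Description:
pcDNA3.1/HisA/Serca1 is a mammalian expression plasmid built on the commercial pcDNA3.1/HisA backbone (about 5.5 kb without insert) and carrying the rabbit SERCA1 cDNA, the product of the ATP2A1 gene, which encodes the sarco/endoplasmic reticulum calcium ATPase of fast-twitch skeletal muscle. It is maintained in E. coli as a high-copy plasmid under ampicillin selection. A neomycin resistance marker allows G418 selection of transfected mammalian cells, so the construct can be used for stable cell line generation as well as transient expression.

The roughly 3.0 kb SERCA1 insert was placed between the EcoRI and XhoI sites of the polylinker, and both sites remain intact, so the coding region can be excised or exchanged. Transcription is driven by the CMV promoter, a strong constitutive promoter in most mammalian cell types. The use of a BGH reverse sequencing primer is consistent with the bovine growth hormone polyadenylation region that normally lies downstream of the cloning site in this vector family. The backbone supplies an N-terminal 6xHis tag fused in frame to the pump, which permits detection and metal-affinity purification of the recombinant protein. The insert carries one recorded change, a silent substitution noted at T898 that destroys an NcoI site without altering the encoded protein, presumably to simplify later cloning steps, although the record does not state the reason.

The stated purpose is expression of SERCA in mammalian cells. No feature table was provided, so details of other backbone elements cannot be confirmed from this record.
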