Addgene plasmid #74402: pcDNA3.1/HisA/Serca1
Purpose: expression of SERCA in mammalian cells
Depositing lab: Robert Nakamoto. Depositing organization: University of Virginia.
Backbone
  Vector backbone: pcDNA3.1/HisA
  Backbone manufacturer: Invitrogen
  Backbone size w/o insert (bp): 5514
  Vector type: Mammalian Expression
  Selectable markers: Neomycin (select with G418)
Growth in bacteria
  Bacterial resistance: Ampicillin, 100 μg/mL
  Growth temperature: 37°C
  Growth strain: DH5alpha
  Copy number: High Copy
Gene/Insert
  Gene/Insert name: SERCA1
  Species: rabbit
  Insert size (bp): 3012
  Mutation: NcoI site destroyed (silent) T898
  GenBank ID: NM_001089318.1
  Entrez Gene: ATP2A1 (a.k.a. ATP2A3, SERCA1a)
  Promoter: CMV
  Tag / fusion protein: 6xHis (N terminal on backbone)
  Cloning method: Restriction Enzyme; 5′ cloning site EcoRI (not destroyed); 3′ cloning site XhoI (not destroyed)
  Sequencing primers: 5′ CMV-F; 3′ BGHrev
Terms and licenses: Academic/Nonprofit Terms; Industry Terms: Not Available to Industry
How to cite: pcDNA3.1/HisA/Serca1 was a gift from Robert Nakamoto (Addgene plasmid # 74402 ; http://n2t.net/addgene:74402 ; RRID:Addgene_74402)
